>Addgene plasmid #240597 | pRK172 asyn(1-103) | addgene full sequence | sequence record 481914 | Addgene NGS Result
TAATACGACTCACTATAGGGAGACCACAACGGTTTCCCTCTAGAAATAATTTTGTTTAACTTTAAGAAGG
AGATATACATATGGATGTATTCATGAAAGGACTTTCAAAGGCCAAGGAGGGAGTTGTGGCTGCTGCTGAG
AAAACCAAACAGGGTGTGGCAGAAGCAGCAGGAAAGACAAAAGAG
[192 nt withheld, positions 186-377]
TTGGGCAAGAATTGAGAAGGAGCCCCACGGGCAAGAATTGAGAAGGAGCCCCACGTTGGGCAAGAATTGA
GAAGGAGCCCCACAGGAAGGAATTCTGGAAGATATGCCTGTGGATCCTGACAATGAGGCTTATGAAATGC
CTTCTGAGGAAGGGTATCAAGACTATGAACCTGAAGCCTAAGAAATATCTTTGCTCCCAGTTTCTTGAGA
TCTGCTGACAGATGTTCCATCCAAGCTTGAATTCCGATCCGGCTGCTAACAAAGCCCGAAAGGAAGCTGA
GTTGGCTGCTGCCACCGCTGAGCAATAACTAGCATAACCCCTTGGGGCCTCTAAACGGGTCTTGAGGGGT
TTTTTGCTGAAAGGAGGAACTATATCCGGATAATTCTTGAAGACGAAAGGGCCTCGTGATACGCCTATTT
TTATAGGTTAATGTCATGATAATAATGGTTTCTTAGACGTCAGGTGGCACTTTTCGGGGAAATGTGCGCG
GAACCCCTATTTGTTTATTTTTCTAAATACATTCAAATATGTATCCGCTCATGAGACAATAACCCTGATA
AATGCTTCAATAATATTGAAAAAGGAAGAGTATGAGTATTCAACATTTCCGTGTCGCCCTTATTCCCTTT
TTTGCGGCATTTTGCCTTCCTGTTTTTGCTCACCCAGAAACGCTGGTGAAAGTAAAAGATGCTGAAGATC
AGTTGGGTGCACGAGTGGGTTACATCGAACTGGATCTCAACAGCGGTAAGATCCTTGAGAGTTTTCGCCC
CGAAGAACGTTTTCCAATGATGAGCACTTTTAAAGTTCTGCTATGTGGCGCGGTATTATCCCGTGTTGAC
GCCGGGCAAGAGCAACTCGGTCGCCGCATACACTATTCTCAGAATGACTTGGTTGAGTACTCACCAGTCA
CAGAAAAGCATCTTACGGATGGCATGACAGTAAGAGAATTATGCAGTGCTGCCATAACCATGAGTGATAA
CACTGCGGCCAACTTACTTCTGACAACGATCGGAGGACCGAAGGAGCTAACCGCTTTTTTGCACAACATG
GGGGATCATGTAACTCGCCTTGATCGTTGGGAACCGGAGCTGAATGAAGCCATACCAAACGACGAGCGTG
ACACCACGATGCCTGCAGCAATGGCAACAACGTTGCGCAAACTATTAACTGGCGAACTACTTACTCTAGC
TTCCCGGCAACAATTAATAGACTGGATGGAGGCGGATAAAGTTGCAGGACCACTTCTGCGCTCGGCCCTT
CCGGCTGGCTGGTTTATTGCTGATAAATCTGGAGCCGGTGAGCGTGGGTCTCGCGGTATCATTGCAGCAC
TGGGGCCAGATGGTAAGCCCTCCCGTATCGTAGTTATCTACACGACGGGGAGTCAGGCAACTATGGATGA
ACGAAATAGACAGATCGCTGAGATAGGTGCCTCACTGATTAAGCATTGGTAACTGTCAGACCAAGTTTAC
TCATATATACTTTAGATTGATTTAAAACTTCATTTTTAATTTAAAAGGATCTAGGTGAAGATCCTTTTTG
ATAATCTCATGACCAAAATCCCTTAACGTGAGTTTTCGTTCCACTGAGCGTCAGACCCCGTAGAAAAGAT
CAAAGGATCTTCTTGAGATCCTTTTTTTCTGCGCGTAATCTGCTGCTTGCAAACAAAAAAACCACCGCTA
CCAGCGGTGGTTTGTTTGCCGGATCAAGAGCTACCAACTCTTTTTCCGAAGGTAACTGGCTTCAGCAGAG
CGCAGATACCAAATACTGTCCTTCTAGTGTAGCCGTAGTTAGGCCACCACTTCAAGAACTCTGTAGCACC
GCCTACATACCTCGCTCTGCTAATCCTGTTACCAGTGGCTGCTGCCAGTGGCGATAAGTCGTGTCTTACC
GGGTTGGACTCAAGACGATAGTTACCGGATAAGGCGCAGCGGTCGGGCTGAACGGGGGGTTCGTGCACAC
AGCCCAGCTTGGAGCGAACGACCTACACCGAACTGAGATACCTACAGCGTGAGCTATGAGAAAGCGCCAC
GCTTCCCGAAGGGAGAAAGGCGGACAGGTATCCGGTAAGCGGCAGGGTCGGAACAGGAGAGCGCACGAGG
GAGCTTCCAGGGGGAAACGCCTGGTATCTTTATAGTCCTGTCGGGTTTCGCCACCTCTGACTTGAGCGTC
GATTTTTGTGATGCTCGTCAGGGGGGCGGAGCCTATGGAAAAACGCCAGCAACGCGGCCTTTTTACGGTT
CCTGGCCTTTTGCTGGCCTTTTGCTCACATGTTCTTTCCTGCGTTATCCCCTGATTCTGTGGATAACCGT
ATTACCGCCTTTGAGTGAGCTGATACCGCTCGCCGCAGCCGAACGACCGAGCGCAGCGAGTCAGTGAGCG
AGGAAGCGGAAGAGCGCCTGATGCGGTATTTTCTCCTTACGCATCTGTGCGGTATTTCACACCGCAATGG
TGCACTCTCAGTACAATCTGCTCTGATGCCGCATAGTTAAGCCAGTATACACTCCGCTATCGCTACGTGA
CTGGGTCATGGCTGCGCCCCGACACCCGCCAACACCCGCTGACGCGCCCTGACGGGCTTGTCTGCTCCCG
GCATCCGCTTACAGACAAGCTGTGACCGTCTCCGGGAGCTGCATGTGTCAGAGGTTTTCACCGTCATCAC
CGAAACGCGCGAGGCAGGATCTCGATCCCGCGAAAT
Features (pLannotate 1.2.2; 11 found; start..end, strand, type, name):
      1..19      +  promoter       T7 promoter: promoter for bacteriophage T7 RNA polymerase
     51..73      +  RBS            RBS: efficient ribosome binding site from bacteriophage T7 gene 10 (Olins and Rangwala, 1989)
     81..416     +  CDS            SNCA (fragment) (sequence partly withheld): SYUA_HUMAN - Also known as NACP, PARK1. Experimental evidence at protein level: Swiss-Prot protein existence level 1. Neuronal protein that plays several roles in synaptic activity such as regulation of synaptic vesicle trafficking and subsequent neurotransmitter release. Participates as a monomer in synaptic vesicle exocytosis by enhancing vesicle priming, fusion and dilation of exocytotic fusion pores (PubMed:28288128, PubMed:30404828). Mechanistically, acts by increasing local Ca(2+) release from microdomains which is essential for the enhancement of ATP-induced exocytosis (PubMed:30404828)
    433..555     +  CDS            SNCA (fragment): SYUA_HUMAN - Also known as NACP, PARK1. Experimental evidence at protein level: Swiss-Prot protein existence level 1. Neuronal protein that plays several roles in synaptic activity such as regulation of synaptic vesicle trafficking and subsequent neurotransmitter release. Participates as a monomer in synaptic vesicle exocytosis by enhancing vesicle priming, fusion and dilation of exocytotic fusion pores (PubMed:28288128, PubMed:30404828). Mechanistically, acts by increasing local Ca(2+) release from microdomains which is essential for the enhancement of ATP-induced exocytosis (PubMed:30404828)
    629..678     +  CDS            SET1 (fragment): solubility-enhancement tag derived from T7 phage gene 10B
    686..733     +  terminator     T7 terminator: transcription terminator for bacteriophage T7 RNA polymerase
    864..968     +  promoter       AmpR promoter: bla
    969..1829    +  CDS            AmpR: β-lactamase; bla; confers resistance to ampicillin, carbenicillin, and related antibiotics
   2000..2588    +  rep_origin     ori: high-copy-number ColE1/pMB1/pBR322/pUC origin of replication
   2774..2913    -  misc_feature   bom: basis of mobility region from pBR322
   3015..3054    -  CDS            rop (fragment): Rop protein, which maintains plasmids at low copy number; rop
