[The description below was written by a language model from this plasmid's Addgene catalogue record and pLannotate feature annotations shown in this document.]
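Description:
pRK172 asyn(1-103) is a small (about 3.1 kb) bacterial expression plasmid built on the pRK172 backbone for overproducing a C-terminally truncated form of human alpha-synuclein (SNCA) in E. coli. It is propagated through a ColE1/pMB1-type origin of replication and selected with ampicillin via a β-lactamase (AmpR) gene driven by its own promoter. Remnants of pBR322 are also annotated, namely the bom mobility region and a short fragment of rop. The repository lists the plasmid as low copy, although the annotation software labels the origin generically as a high-copy family member and only a fragment of rop is detected.

The expression cassette consists of a T7 promoter followed by the efficient ribosome binding site from phage T7 gene 10, the alpha-synuclein coding region, and a T7 terminator, so transcription depends on a host strain that supplies T7 RNA polymerase. According to the record, the encoded product comprises residues 1-103 only. The feature table nevertheless detects SNCA-matching sequence extending beyond the length expected for 103 codons, as two fragments separated by a short gap. This could mean the truncation was made by introducing a stop codon into a longer coding sequence, but the record does not state how it was made. No affinity or epitope tag is listed. A short fragment matching a T7 gene 10B-derived solubility tag lies just upstream of the terminator and appears to be vector-derived sequence rather than part of the product.

The construct is intended for recombinant production of truncated alpha-synuclein. The associated work examines how Parkinson's disease-related C-terminal truncations affect fibril structure and polymorphism.
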