Addgene plasmid #240597: pRK172 asyn(1-103)
Purpose: Overexpress truncated alpha-Synuclein protein
Depositing lab: Jennifer Lee. Depositing organization: National Heart, Lung, and Blood Institute (NHLBI). Publication: Structural Insights into alpha-Synuclein Fibril Polymorphism: Effects of Parkinson's Disease-Related C-Terminal Truncations. Ni X, McGlinchey RP, Jiang J, Lee JC. J Mol Biol. 2019 Sep 6;431(19):3913-3919. doi: 10.1016/j.jmb.2019.07.001. Epub 2019 Jul 8. PubMed 31295458.
Backbone
  Vector backbone: pRK172
  Vector type: Bacterial Expression
Growth in bacteria
  Bacterial resistance: Ampicillin, 100 μg/mL
  Growth temperature: 37°C
  Growth strain: DH5alpha
  Copy number: Low Copy
Gene/Insert
  Gene/Insert name: aSyn
  Species: H. sapiens (human)
  Mutation: aa 1-103 only
  Entrez Gene: SNCA (a.k.a. NACP, PARK1, PARK4, PD1)
  Promoter: T7
  Cloning method: Other
  Sequencing primers: 5′ T7 fwd
Terms and licenses: Academic/Nonprofit Terms; Industry Terms: Not Available to Industry
How to cite: pRK172 asyn(1-103) was a gift from Jennifer Lee (Addgene plasmid # 240597 ; http://n2t.net/addgene:240597 ; RRID:Addgene_240597)
